Addgene plasmid #227253: qTAG-C-mStayGold-Puro
Purpose: (Empty Backbone) Empty C-terminus donor cassette. Integrate homology arms to target the C-terminus insertion of a mStayGold-2A-Puro cassette
Depositing lab: Laurence Pelletier. Publication: qTAG: an adaptable plasmid scaffold for CRISPR-based endogenous tagging. Philip R, Sharma A, Matellan L, Erpf AC, Hsu WH, Tkach JM, Wyatt HDM, Pelletier L. EMBO J. 2024 Dec 12. doi: 10.1038/s44318-024-00337-5. PubMed 39668248.
Backbone
  Vector backbone: pUC19
  Backbone manufacturer: Invitrogen
  Backbone size (bp): 2686
  Vector type: Mammalian Expression, CRISPR ; Donor Cassette
  Selectable markers: Puromycin
Growth in bacteria
  Bacterial resistance: Ampicillin, 100 μg/mL
  Growth temperature: 37°C
  Growth strain: DH5alpha
  Copy number: High Copy
Gene/Insert
  Gene/Insert name: None
Terms and licenses: Academic/Nonprofit Terms; Industry Terms: Not Available to Industry
How to cite: qTAG-C-mStayGold-Puro was a gift from Laurence Pelletier (Addgene plasmid # 227253 ; http://n2t.net/addgene:227253 ; RRID:Addgene_227253)
