[The description below was written by a language model from this plasmid's Addgene catalogue record and pLannotate feature annotations shown in this document.]
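Description:
qTAG-C-mStayGold-Puro is an empty donor-cassette plasmid from the qTAG system for CRISPR-based endogenous tagging in mammalian cells. It is built on a pUC19 backbone, with a total sequenced length of about 4.2 kb. In E. coli it is maintained at high copy through the ColE1/pUC origin and selected with ampicillin via the β-lactamase gene and its native promoter. Remnants of the pUC19 cloning region (lacZα fragment, lac promoter, operator and CAP site) flank the cassette, and short bom, rop and lacI fragments are also annotated as backbone residue.

The payload is a promoterless mStayGold-2A-Puro cassette intended for in-frame insertion at the C-terminus of a target gene. No gene insert is present. The user adds 5′ and 3′ homology arms for the locus of interest so that, after Cas9 cleavage, homology-directed repair fuses the mStayGold green fluorescent protein to the endogenous protein. The 2A peptide then allows puromycin N-acetyltransferase to be co-translated from the same endogenous transcript, so puromycin resistance enriches for correctly integrated, expressing cells.

The feature table annotates the PuroR coding sequence bracketed by lox71 and lox66, mutant loxP sites in the same orientation. This arrangement should permit Cre-mediated excision of the selection marker after edited cells have been isolated, leaving a poorly recombinogenic double-mutant site. The automated annotation does not label mStayGold or the 2A element. The unannotated stretch upstream of lox71 presumably carries the fluorescent protein, but this rests on the catalogue description rather than on the feature list.
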