Features (pLannotate 1.2.2; 13 found; start..end, strand, type, name):
    137..236     +  misc_feature   bom (fragment): basis of mobility region from pBR322
    242..399     -  CDS            lacZα (fragment): LacZα fragment of β-galactosidase; lacZ fragment
   1200..1233    +  protein_bind   lox71: Left element (LE) mutant of loxP (Araki et al., 2010). Cre-mediated recombination occurs in the 8-bp core sequence (GCATACAT). Cre recombinase
   1308..1904    +  CDS            PuroR (fragment): puromycin N-acetyltransferase; pac from Streptomyces; confers resistance to puromycin
   1911..1944    +  protein_bind   lox66: Right element (RE) mutant of loxP (Araki et al., 2010). Cre-mediated recombination occurs in the 8-bp core sequence (GCATACAT). Cre recombinase
   2013..2029    -  protein_bind   lac operator: The lac repressor binds to the lac operator to inhibit transcription in E. coli. This inhibition can be relieved by adding lactose or isopropyl-β-D-thiogalactopyranoside (IPTG). lac repressor encoded by lacI
   2037..2067    -  promoter       lac promoter: promoter for the E. coli lac operon
   2082..2103    -  protein_bind   CAP binding site: CAP binding activates transcription in the presence of cAMP. E. coli catabolite activator protein
   2116..2208    -  CDS            lacI (fragment): lac repressor; lacI; The lac repressor binds to the lac operator to inhibit transcription in E. coli. This inhibition can be relieved by adding lactose or isopropyl-β-D-thiogalactopyranoside (IPTG).
   2391..2979    -  rep_origin     ori: high-copy-number ColE1/pMB1/pBR322/pUC origin of replication
   3150..4010    -  CDS            AmpR: β-lactamase; bla; confers resistance to ampicillin, carbenicillin, and related antibiotics
   4011..4115    -  promoter       AmpR promoter: bla
   4210..35      +  CDS            rop (fragment) (across the origin): Rop protein, which maintains plasmids at low copy number; rop
>Addgene plasmid #227253 | qTAG-C-mStayGold-Puro | addgene full sequence | sequence record 451980 | Addgene NGS Result
TCGCGCGTTTCGGTGATGACGGTGAAAACCTCTGACACATGCAGCTCCCGGAGACGGTCACAGCTTGTCT
GTAAGCGGATGCCGGGAGCAGACAAGCCCGTCAGGGCGCGTCAGCGGGTGTTGGCGGGTGTCGGGGCTGG
CTTAACTATGCGGCATCAGAGCAGATTGTACTGAGAGTGCACCATATGCGGTGTGAAATACCGCACAGAT
GCGTAAGGAGAAAATACCGCATCAGGCGCCATTCGCCATTCAGGCTGCGCAACTGTTGGGAAGGGCGATC
GGTGCGGGCCTCTTCGCTATTACGCCAGCTGGCGAAAGGGGGATGTGCTGCAAGGCGATTAAGTTGGGTA
ACGCCAGGGTTTTCCCAGTCACGACGTTGTAAAACGACGGCCAGTGAATTCGGAGGAAGCGGAGGATCTG
GCGGTACCGGAGGTGGCGGAAGCATGGTGTCTACAGGCGAGGAACTGTTTACCGGCGTGGTGCCCTTCAA
GTTCCAGCTGAAGGGCACCATCAACGGCAAGAGCTTCACCGTGGAAGGCGAGGGCGAGGGCAATAGCCAC
GAGGGCAGCCACAAAGGCAAGTATGTGTGCACCAGCGGCAAACTGCCAATGTCTTGGGCCGCCCTGGGAA
CTAGCTTCGGCTATGGCATGAAATACTATACCAAGTACCCCAGCGGCCTGAAAAACTGGTTCCACGAGGT
GATGCCTGAGGGCTTCACCTACGACAGACACATCCAGTACAAGGGCGACGGCAGCATCCACGCCAAGCAC
CAGCACTTCATGAAGAACGGCACCTACCACAACATCGTGGAGTTCACCGGCCAGGACTTCAAGGAGAACA
GCCCCGTGCTGACCGGCGACATGGACGTGAGCCTGCCCAACGAGGTGCAGCACATCCCCATTGATGACGG
CGTGGAGTGCACAGTGACCCTGCAGTACCCTCTGCTGAGCGACGAAAGCAAGTGCGTGGAAGCCTATCAG
AACACCATCATCAAGCCCCTGCACAATCAGCCAGCCCCCGATGTGCCATTTCACTGGATCAGAAAGCAGT
ACACCCAGAGCAAGGACGACACCGAGGAGAGAGACCACATCATCCAGAGCGAGACCCTGGAGGCCCACCT
GGGAGGTGGCGGTTCCGGCAAGCCCATCCCCAACCCCCTGCTGGGCCTGGACAGCACCGGAGGTGGCGGA
TCAACGCGTTACCGTTCGTATAGCATACATTATACGAAGTTATCTGGATCCGGAGCTACTAACTTCAGCC
TGCTGAAGCAGGCCGGAGACGTGGAGGAGAACCCTGGACCTTCTAGAATGACCGAGTACAAGCCCACGGT
GCGCCTCGCCACCCGCGACGACGTCCCCAGGGCCGTACGCACCCTCGCCGCCGCGTTCGCCGACTACCCC
GCCACGCGCCACACCGTCGATCCGGACCGCCACATCGAGCGGGTCACCGAGCTGCAAGAACTCTTCCTCA
CGCGCGTCGGGCTCGACATCGGCAAGGTGTGGGTCGCGGACGACGGCGCCGCGGTGGCGGTCTGGACCAC
GCCGGAGAGCGTCGAAGCGGGGGCGGTGTTCGCCGAGATCGGCCCGCGCATGGCCGAGTTGAGCGGTTCC
CGGCTGGCCGCGCAGCAACAGATGGAAGGCCTCCTGGCGCCGCACCGGCCCAAGGAGCCCGCGTGGTTCC
TGGCCACCGTCGGCGTCTCGCCCGACCACCAGGGCAAGGGTCTGGGCAGCGCCGTCGTGCTCCCCGGAGT
GGAGGCGGCCGAGCGCGCCGGGGTGCCCGCCTTCCTGGAGACCTCCGCGCCCCGCAACCTCCCCTTCTAC
GAGCGGCTCGGCTTCACCGTCACCGCCGACGTCGAGGTGCCCGAAGGACCGCGCACCTGGTGCATGACCC
GCAAGCCCGGTGCCCCCGGGATAACTTCGTATAGCATACATTATACGAACGGTAGCCTCGAGACCGGTAA
GAGCAAGTGAAAGCTTGGCGTAATCATGGTCATAGCTGTTTCCTGTGTGAAATTGTTATCCGCTCACAAT
TCCACACAACATACGAGCCGGAAGCATAAAGTGTAAAGCCTGGGGTGCCTAATGAGTGAGCTAACTCACA
TTAATTGCGTTGCGCTCACTGCCCGCTTTCCAGTCGGGAAACCTGTCGTGCCAGCTGCATTAATGAATCG
GCCAACGCGCGGGGAGAGGCGGTTTGCGTATTGGGCGCTCTTCCGCTTCCTCGCTCACTGACTCGCTGCG
CTCGGTCGTTCGGCTGCGGCGAGCGGTATCAGCTCACTCAAAGGCGGTAATACGGTTATCCACAGAATCA
GGGGATAACGCAGGAAAGAACATGTGAGCAAAAGGCCAGCAAAAGGCCAGGAACCGTAAAAAGGCCGCGT
TGCTGGCGTTTTTCCATAGGCTCCGCCCCCCTGACGAGCATCACAAAAATCGACGCTCAAGTCAGAGGTG
GCGAAACCCGACAGGACTATAAAGATACCAGGCGTTTCCCCCTGGAAGCTCCCTCGTGCGCTCTCCTGTT
CCGACCCTGCCGCTTACCGGATACCTGTCCGCCTTTCTCCCTTCGGGAAGCGTGGCGCTTTCTCATAGCT
CACGCTGTAGGTATCTCAGTTCGGTGTAGGTCGTTCGCTCCAAGCTGGGCTGTGTGCACGAACCCCCCGT
TCAGCCCGACCGCTGCGCCTTATCCGGTAACTATCGTCTTGAGTCCAACCCGGTAAGACACGACTTATCG
CCACTGGCAGCAGCCACTGGTAACAGGATTAGCAGAGCGAGGTATGTAGGCGGTGCTACAGAGTTCTTGA
AGTGGTGGCCTAACTACGGCTACACTAGAAGAACAGTATTTGGTATCTGCGCTCTGCTGAAGCCAGTTAC
CTTCGGAAAAAGAGTTGGTAGCTCTTGATCCGGCAAACAAACCACCGCTGGTAGCGGTGGTTTTTTTGTT
TGCAAGCAGCAGATTACGCGCAGAAAAAAAGGATCTCAAGAAGATCCTTTGATCTTTTCTACGGGGTCTG
ACGCTCAGTGGAACGAAAACTCACGTTAAGGGATTTTGGTCATGAGATTATCAAAAAGGATCTTCACCTA
GATCCTTTTAAATTAAAAATGAAGTTTTAAATCAATCTAAAGTATATATGAGTAAACTTGGTCTGACAGT
TACCAATGCTTAATCAGTGAGGCACCTATCTCAGCGATCTGTCTATTTCGTTCATCCATAGTTGCCTGAC
TCCCCGTCGTGTAGATAACTACGATACGGGAGGGCTTACCATCTGGCCCCAGTGCTGCAATGATACCGCG
AGACCCACGCTCACCGGCTCCAGATTTATCAGCAATAAACCAGCCAGCCGGAAGGGCCGAGCGCAGAAGT
GGTCCTGCAACTTTATCCGCCTCCATCCAGTCTATTAATTGTTGCCGGGAAGCTAGAGTAAGTAGTTCGC
CAGTTAATAGTTTGCGCAACGTTGTTGCCATTGCTACAGGCATCGTGGTGTCACGCTCGTCGTTTGGTAT
GGCTTCATTCAGCTCCGGTTCCCAACGATCAAGGCGAGTTACATGATCCCCCATGTTGTGCAAAAAAGCG
GTTAGCTCCTTCGGTCCTCCGATCGTTGTCAGAAGTAAGTTGGCCGCAGTGTTATCACTCATGGTTATGG
CAGCACTGCATAATTCTCTTACTGTCATGCCATCCGTAAGATGCTTTTCTGTGACTGGTGAGTACTCAAC
CAAGTCATTCTGAGAATAGTGTATGCGGCGACCGAGTTGCTCTTGCCCGGCGTCAATACGGGATAATACC
GCGCCACATAGCAGAACTTTAAAAGTGCTCATCATTGGAAAACGTTCTTCGGGGCGAAAACTCTCAAGGA
TCTTACCGCTGTTGAGATCCAGTTCGATGTAACCCACTCGTGCACCCAACTGATCTTCAGCATCTTTTAC
TTTCACCAGCGTTTCTGGGTGAGCAAAAACAGGAAGGCAAAATGCCGCAAAAAAGGGAATAAGGGCGACA
CGGAAATGTTGAATACTCATACTCTTCCTTTTTCAATATTATTGAAGCATTTATCAGGGTTATTGTCTCA
TGAGCGGATACATATTTGAATGTATTTAGAAAAATAAACAAATAGGGGTTCCGCGCACATTTCCCCGAAA
AGTGCCACCTGACGTCTAAGAAACCATTATTATCATGACATTAACCTATAAAAATAGGCGTATCACGAGG
CCCTTTCGTC
